>Addgene plasmid #207948 | pMP122 | addgene full sequence | sequence record 415323 | Addgene NGS Result
TAACGGATCACCATGGGGTCTCAACCTATACATCGGCAGGTGCTGCAGTTTACGGCTAGCTCAGTCCTAG
GTATAGTGCTAGCTACTAGAGAAAGAGGAGAAATACTAAATGCGTAAAGGCGAAGAACTGTTCACGGGCG
TAGTTCCGATTCTGGTCGAGCTGGACGGCGATGTGAACGGTCATAAGTTTAGCGTTCGCGGTGAAGGTGA
GGGCGACGCGACCAACGGCAAACTGACCCTGAAGTTCATCTGCACCACCGGTAAACTGCCGGTGCCTTGG
CCGACCTTGGTGACGACGTTGACGTATGGCGTGCAGTGTTTTGCGCGTTATCCGGACCACATGAAACAAC
ACGATTTCTTCAAATCTGCGATGCCGGAGGGTTACGTCCAGGAGCGTACCATTTCCTTCAAGGATGATGG
CTACTACAAAACTCGCGCAGAGGTTAAGTTTGAAGGTGACACGCTGGTCAATCGTATCGAATTGAAGGGT
ATCGACTTTAAAGAGGATGGTAACATTCTGGGCCATAAACTGGAGTATAACTTCAACAGCCATAATGTTT
ACATTACGGCAGACAAGCAAAAGAACGGCATCAAGGCCAATTTCAAGATTCGCCACAATGTTGAGGACGG
TAGCGTCCAACTGGCCGACCATTACCAGCAGAACACCCCAATTGGTGACGGTCCGGTTTTGCTGCCGGAT
AATCACTATCTGAGCACCCAAAGCGTGCTGAGCAAAGATCCGAACGAAAAACGTGATCACATGGTCCTGC
TGGAATTTGTGACCGCTGCGGGCATCACCCACGGTATGGACGAGCTGTATAAGTAATGAGCTTCAAATAA
AACGAAAGGCTCAGTCGAAAGACTGGGCCTTTCGTTTTATCTGTTGTTTGTCGGTGAACGCTCTCTACTA
GAGTCACACTGGCTCACCTTCGGGTGGGCCTTTCTGCGGGATCCCACCTGCTGCAAGGTGTCATGAGACC
CTCGAGAGATCCTGACAGGATATATTGGCGGGTAAACCTAAGAGAAAAGAGCGTTTATTAGAATAATCGG
ATATTTAAAAGGGCGTGAAAAGGTTTATCCGTTCGTCCATTTGTATGTGCATGCCAACCACAGGGTTCCC
CTCGGGATCAAAGTACTTTGATCCAACCCCTCCGCTGCTATAGTGCAGTCGGCTTCTGACGTTCAGTGCA
GCCGTCATCTGAAAACGACATGTCGCACAAGTCCTAAGTTACGCGACAGGCTGCCGCCCTGCCCTTTTCC
TGGCGTTTTCTTGTCGCGTGTTTTAGTCGCATAAAGTAGAATACTTGCGACTAGAACCGGAGACATTACG
CCATGAACAAGAGCGCCGCCGCTGGCCTGCTGGGCTATGCCCGCGTCAGCACCGACGACCAGGACTTGAC
CAACCAACGGGCCGAACTGCACGCGGCCGGCTGCACCAAGCTGTTTTCCGAGAAGATCACCGGCACCAGG
CGCGACCGCCCGGAGCTGGCCAGGATGCTTGACCACCTACGCCCTGGCGACGTTGTGACAGTGACCAGGC
TAGACCGCCTGGCCCGCAGCACCCGCGACCTACTGGACATTGCCGAGCGCATCCAGGAGGCCGGCGCGGG
CCTGCGTAGCCTGGCAGAGCCGTGGGCCGACACCACCACGCCGGCCGGCCGCATGGTGTTGACCGTGTTC
GCCGGCATTGCCGAGTTCGAGCGTTCCCTAATCATCGACCGCACCCGGAGCGGGCGCGAGGCCGCCAAGG
CCCGAGGCGTGAAGTTTGGCCCCCGCCCTACCCTCACCCCGGCACAGATCGCGCACGCCCGCGAGCTGAT
CGACCAGGAAGGCCGCACCGTGAAAGAGGCGGCTGCACTGCTTGGCGTGCATCGCTCGACCCTGTACCGC
GCACTTGAGCGCAGCGAGGAAGTGACGCCCACCGAGGCCAGGCGGCGCGGTGCCTTCCGTGAGGACGCAT
TGACCGAGGCCGACGCCCTGGCGGCCGCCGAGAATGAACGCCAAGAGGAACAAGCATGAAACCGCACCAG
GACGGCCAGGACGAACCGTTTTTCATTACCGAAGAGATCGAGGCGGAGATGATCGCGGCCGGGTACGTGT
TCGAGCCGCCCGCGCACCTCTCAACCGTGCGGCTGCATGAAATCCTGGCCGGTTTGTCTGATGCCAAGCT
GGCGGCCTGGCCGGCCAGCTTGGCCGCTGAAGAAACCGAGCGCCGCCGTCTAAAAAGGTGATGTGTATTT
GAGTAAAACAGCTTGCGTCATGCGGTCGCTGCGTATATGATGCGATGAGTAAATAAACAAATACGCAAGG
GGAACGCATGAAGGTTATCGCTGTACTTAACCAGAAAGGCGGGTCAGGCAAGACGACCATCGCAACCCAT
CTAGCCCGCGCCCTGCAACTCGCCGGGGCCGATGTTCTGTTAGTCGATTCCGATCCCCAGGGCAGTGCCC
GCGATTGGGCGGCCGTGCGGGAAGATCAACCGCTAACCGTTGTCGGCATCGACCGCCCGACGATTGACCG
CGACGTGAAGGCCATCGGCCGGCGCGACTTCGTAGTGATCGACGGAGCGCCCCAGGCGGCGGACTTGGCT
GTGTCCGCGATCAAGGCAGCCGACTTCGTGCTGATTCCGGTGCAGCCAAGCCCTTACGACATATGGGCCA
CCGCCGACCTGGTGGAGCTGGTTAAGCAGCGCATTGAGGTCACGGATGGAAGGCTACAAGCGGCCTTTGT
CGTGTCGCGGGCGATCAAAGGCACGCGCATCGGCGGTGAGGTTGCCGAGGCGCTGGCCGGGTACGAGCTG
CCCATTCTTGAGTCCCGTATCACGCAGCGCGTGAGCTACCCAGGCACTGCCGCCGCCGGCACAACCGTTC
TTGAATCAGAACCCGAGGGCGACGCTGCCCGCGAGGTCCAGGCGCTGGCCGCTGAAATTAAATCAAAACT
CATTTGAGTTAATGAGGTAAAGAGAAAATGAGCAAAAGCACAAACACGCTAAGTGCCGGCCGTCCGAGCG
CACGCAGCAGCAAGGCTGCAACGTTGGCCAGCCTGGCAGACACGCCAGCCATGAAGCGGGTCAACTTTCA
GTTGCCGGCGGAGGATCACACCAAGCTGAAGATGTACGCGGTACGCCAAGGCAAGACCATTACCGAGCTG
CTATCTGAATACATCGCGCAGCTACCAGAGTAAATGAGCAAATGAATAAATGAGTAGATGAATTTTAGCG
GCTAAAGGAGGCGGCATGGAAAATCAAGAACAACCAGGCACCGACGCCGTGGAATGCCCCATGTGTGGAG
GAACGGGCGGTTGGCCAGGCGTAAGCGGCTGGGTTGCCTGCCGGCCCTGCAATGGCACTGGAACCCCCAA
GCCCGAGGAATCGGCGTGAGCGGTCGCAAACCATCCGGCCCGGTACAAATCGGCGCGGCGCTGGGTGATG
ACCTGGTGGAGAAGTTGAAGGCCGCGCAGGCCGCCCAGCGGCAACGCATCGAGGCAGAAGCACGCCCCGG
TGAATCGTGGCAAGCGGCCGCTGATCGAATCCGCAAAGAATCCCGGCAACCGCCGGCAGCCGGTGCGCCG
TCGATTAGGAAGCCGCCCAAGGGCGACGAGCAACCAGATTTTTTCGTTCCGATGCTCTATGACGTGGGCA
CCCGCGATAGTCGCAGCATCATGGACGTGGCCGTTTTCCGTCTGTCGAAGCGTGACCGACGAGCTGGCGA
GGTGATCCGCTACGAGCTTCCAGACGGGCACGTAGAGGTTTCCGCAGGGCCGGCCGGCATGGCCAGTGTG
TGGGATTACGACCTGGTACTGATGGCGGTTTCCCATCTAACCGAATCCATGAACCGATACCGGGAAGGGA
AGGGAGACAAGCCCGGCCGCGTGTTCCGTCCACACGTTGCGGACGTACTCAAGTTCTGCCGGCGAGCCGA
TGGCGGAAAGCAGAAAGACGACCTGGTAGAAACCTGCATTCGGTTAAACACCACGCACGTTGCCATGCAG
CGTACGAAGAAGGCCAAGAACGGCCGCCTGGTGACGGTATCCGAGGGTGAAGCCTTGATTAGCCGCTACA
AGATCGTAAAGAGCGAAACCGGGCGGCCGGAGTACATCGAGATCGAGCTAGCTGATTGGATGTACCGCGA
GATCACAGAAGGCAAGAACCCGGACGTGCTGACGGTTCACCCCGATTACTTTTTGATCGATCCCGGCATC
GGCCGTTTTCTCTACCGCCTGGCACGCCGCGCCGCAGGCAAGGCAGAAGCCAGATGGTTGTTCAAGACGA
TCTACGAACGCAGTGGCAGCGCCGGAGAGTTCAAGAAGTTCTGTTTCACCGTGCGCAAGCTGATCGGGTC
AAATGACCTGCCGGAGTACGATTTGAAGGAGGAGGCGGGGCAGGCTGGCCCGATCCTAGTCATGCGCTAC
CGCAACCTGATCGAGGGCGAAGCATCCGCCGGTTCCTAATGTACGGAGCAGATGCTAGGGCAAATTGCCC
TAGCAGGGGAAAAAGGTCGAAAAGGACTCTTTCCTGTGGATAGCACGTACATTGGGAACCCAAAGCCGTA
CATTGGGAACCGGAACCCGTACATTGGGAACCCAAAGCCGTACATTGGGAACCGGTCACACATGTAAGTG
ACTGATATAAAAGAGAAAAAAGGCGATTTTTCCGCCTAAAACTCTTTAAAACTTATTAAAACTCTTAAAA
CCCGCCTGGCCTGTGCATAACTGTCTGGCCAGCGCACAGCCGAAGAGCTGCAAAAAGCGCCTACCCTTCG
GTCGCTGCGCTCCCTACGCCCCGCCGCTTCGCGTCGGCCTATCGCGGCCGCTGGCCGCTCAAAAATGGCT
GGCCTACGGCCAGGCAATCTACCAGGGCGCGGACAAGCCGCGCCGTCGCCACTCGACCGCCGGCGCCCAC
ATCAAGGCACCCTGCCTCGCGCGTTTCGGTGATGACGGTGAAAACCTCTGACACATGCAGCTCCCGGTGA
CGGTCACAGCTTGTCTGTAAGCGGATGCCGGGAGCAGACAAGCCCGTCAGGGCGCGTCAGCGGGTGTTGG
CGGGTGTCGGGGCGCAGCCATGACCCAGTCACGTAGCGATAGCGGAGTGTATACTGGCTTAACTATGCGG
CATCAGAGCAGATTGTACTGAGAGTGCACCATATGCGGTGTGAAATACCGCACAGATGCGTAAGGAGAAA
ATACCGCATCAGGCGCTCTTCCGCTTCCTCGCTCACTGACTCGCTGCGCTCGGTCGTTCGGCTGCGGCGA
GCGGTATCAGCTCACTCAAAGGCGGTAATACGGTTATCCACAGAATCAGGGGATAACGCAGGAAAGAACA
TGTGAGCAAAAGGCCAGCAAAAGGCCAGGAACCGTAAAAAGGCCGCGTTGCTGGCGTTTTTCCATAGGCT
CCGCCCCCCTGACGAGCATCACAAAAATCGACGCTCAAGTCAGAGGTGGCGAAACCCGACAGGACTATAA
AGATACCAGGCGTTTCCCCCTGGAAGCTCCCTCGTGCGCTCTCCTGTTCCGACCCTGCCGCTTACCGGAT
ACCTGTCCGCCTTTCTCCCTTCGGGAAGCGTGGCGCTTTCTCATAGCTCACGCTGTAGGTATCTCAGTTC
GGTGTAGGTCGTTCGCTCCAAGCTGGGCTGTGTGCACGAACCCCCCGTTCAGCCCGACCGCTGCGCCTTA
TCCGGTAACTATCGTCTTGAGTCCAACCCGGTAAGACACGACTTATCGCCACTGGCAGCAGCCACTGGTA
ACAGGATTAGCAGAGCGAGGTATGTAGGCGGTGCTACAGAGTTCTTGAAGTGGTGGCCTAACTACGGCTA
CACTAGAAGGACAGTATTTGGTATCTGCGCTCTGCTGAAGCCAGTTACCTTCGGAAAAAGAGTTGGTAGC
TCTTGATCCGGCAAACAAACCACCGCTGGTAGCGGTGGTTTTTTTGTTTGCAAGCAGCAGATTACGCGCA
GAAAAAAAGGATCTCAAGAAGATCCTTTGATCTTTTCTACGGGGTCTGACGCTCAGTGGAACGAAAACTC
ACGTTAAGGGATTTTGGTCATGCATTCTAGGTGATTATTTGCCGACTACCTTGGTGATCTCGCCTTTCAC
GTAGTGGACAAATTCTTCCAACTGATCTGCGCGCGAGGCCAAGCGATCTTCTTCTTGTCCAAGATAAGCC
TGTCTAGCTTCAAGTATGACGGGCTGATACTGGGCCGGCAGGCGCTCCATTGCCCAGTCGGCAGCGACAT
CCTTCGGCGCGATTTTGCCGGTTACTGCGCTGTACCAAATGCGGGACAACGTAAGCACTACATTTCGCTC
ATCACCAGCCCAGTCGGGCGGCGAGTTCCATAGCGTTAAGGTTTCATTTAGCGCCTCAAATAGATCCTGT
TCAGGAACCGGATCAAAGAGTTCCTCCGCCGCTGGACCTACCAAGGCAACGCTATGTTCTCTTGCTTTTG
TCAGCAAGATAGCCAGATCAATGTCGATCGTGGCTGGCTCGAAGATACCTGCAAGAATGTCATTGCGCTG
CCATTCTCCAAATTGCAGTTCGCGCTTAGCTGGATAACGCCACGGAATGATGTCGTCGTGCACAACAATG
GTGACTTCTACAGCGCGGAGAATCTCGCTCTCTCCAGGGGAAGCCGAAGTTTCCAAAAGGTCGTTGATCA
AAGCTCGCCGCGTTGTTTCATCAAGCCTTACGGTCACCGTAACCAGCAAATCAATATCACTGTGTGGCTT
CAGGCCGCCATCCACTGCGGAGCCGTACAAATGTACGGCCAGCAACGTCGGTTCGAGATGGCGCTCGATG
ACGCCAACTACCTCTGATAGTTGAGTCGATACTTCGGCGATCACCGCTTCCCTCATAATGTTTAACTTTG
TTTTAGGGCGACTGCCCTGCTGCGTAACATCGTTGCTGCTCCATAACATCAAACATCGACCCACGGCGTA
ACGCGCTTGCTGCTTGGATGCCCGAGGCATAGACTGTACCCCAAAAAAACAGTCATAACAAGCCATGAAA
ACCGCCACTGCGCCGTTACCACCGCTGCGTTCGGTCAAGGTTCTGGACCAGTTGCGTGAGCGCATACGCT
ACTTGCATTACAGCTTACGAACCGAACAGGCTTATGTCCACTGGGTTCGTGCCTTCATCCGTTTCCACGG
TGTGCGTCACCCGGCAACCTTGGGTAGCAGCGAAGTCGAGGCATTTCTGTCCTGGCTGGAACAGAACTTA
TTATTTCCTTCCTCTTTTCTACAGTATTTAAAGATACCCCAAGAAGCTAATTATAACAAGACGAACTCCA
ATTCACTGTTCCTTGCATTCTAAAACCTTAAATACCAGAAAACAGCTTTTTCAAAGTTGTTTTCAAAGTT
GGCGTATAACATAGTATCGACGGAGCCGATTTTGAAACCGCGGTGATCACAGGCAGCAACGCTCTGTCAT
CGTTACAATCAACATGCTACCCTCCGCGAGATCATCCGTGTTTCAAACCCGGCAGCTTAGTTGCCGTTCT
TCCGAATAGCATCGGTAACATGAGCAAAGTCTGCCGCCTTACAACGGCTCTCCCGCTGACGCCGTCCCGG
ACTGATGGGCTGCCTGTATCGAGTGGTGATTTTGTGCCGAGCTGCCGGTCGGGGAGCTGTTGGCTGGCTG
GTGGCAGGATATATTGTGGTGTAAACA
Features (pLannotate 1.2.2; 16 found; start..end, strand, type, name):
     55..83      +  promoter       J23119 promoter (fragment): bacterial promoter (Registry of Standard Biological Parts BBa J23119)
    110..823     +  CDS            Superfolder GFP: Superfolder GFP is a basic (constitutively fluorescent) green fluorescent protein published in 2005, derived from Aequorea victoria. It is reported to be a very rapidly-maturing weak dimer.
    834..905     +  terminator     rrnB T1 terminator: transcription terminator T1 from the E. coli rrnB gene
    921..948     +  terminator     T7Te terminator: phage T7 early transcription terminator
    993..1017    +  misc_feature   RB T-DNA repeat: right border repeat from nopaline C58 T-DNA
   1357..1758    +  CDS            Y4CG_SINFN (fragment): Protein inferred from homology: Swiss-Prot protein existence level 3. From Sinorhizobium fredii (strain NBRC 101917 / NGR234).
   2318..2947    +  CDS            pVS1 StaA: stability protein from the Pseudomonas plasmid pVS1 (Heeb et al., 2000)
   3376..4449    +  CDS            pVS1 RepA: replication protein from the Pseudomonas plasmid pVS1 (Heeb et al., 2000)
   4515..4709    +  rep_origin     pVS1 oriV: origin of replication for the Pseudomonas plasmid pVS1 (Heeb et al., 2000)
   4912..4951    +  CDS            rop (fragment): Rop protein, which maintains plasmids at low copy number; rop
   5053..5193    +  misc_feature   bom: basis of mobility region from pBR322
   5379..5967    -  rep_origin     ori: high-copy-number ColE1/pMB1/pBR322/pUC origin of replication
   6058..6846    -  CDS            aadA: S3AD_ECOLX - Experimental evidence at protein level: Swiss-Prot protein existence level 1. Mediates bacterial resistance to the antibiotics streptomycin and spectinomycin. From Escherichia coli.
   6853..6909    -  CDS            GmR (fragment): gentamycin acetyltransferase; aacC1; confers resistance to gentamycin
   7085..7108    -  promoter       Pc promoter (fragment): intI1 (promoter lies within the coding sequence); class 1 integron promoter
   7632..7656    +  misc_feature   LB T-DNA repeat: left border repeat from nopaline C58 T-DNA
