[The description below was written by a language model from this plasmid's Addgene catalogue record and pLannotate feature annotations shown in this document.]
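Description:
pMP122 is an empty binary destination vector from the GreenGate 2.0 / GreenBraid toolkit, catalogued as the "reverse" destination vector pGBY1r. It is built on a pCAMBIA-type backbone for plant expression and is about 7.7 kb. For replication it carries the high-copy ColE1/pUC-type origin together with the pBR322 bom region for E. coli, and the pVS1 replicon (oriV, RepA and the StaA stability protein), which supports maintenance in Agrobacterium. Bacterial selection is by spectinomycin through the aadA gene, which appears to be driven by a class 1 integron Pc promoter fragment. Short rop and gentamicin-resistance fragments are annotated but are only remnants.

Between the nopaline-type left and right T-DNA border repeats lies the cloning site rather than a plant transgene. It holds a bacterial superfolder GFP cassette, with a J23119 constitutive promoter fragment driving sfGFP, followed by the rrnB T1 and T7Te terminators. According to the record, this cassette is flanked by inner PaqCI sites and outer Eco31I sites. These type IIS recognition sites are not annotated in the feature table. The sfGFP acts as a visual dropout marker: when type IIS assembly replaces it with incoming modules, correct colonies lose their green fluorescence. This is presumably what the catalogue's "sgGFP" selectable marker entry refers to.

No plant promoter, plant selection marker or insert is recorded, which is consistent with an empty backbone. The vector is intended as a recipient for stacking assembled transcriptional units in iterative, braid-style cloning compatible with GreenGate, before Agrobacterium-mediated delivery into plants. The record does not explain exactly what the "reverse" designation means for overhang or orientation design.
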