Addgene plasmid #207948: pMP122
Purpose: (Empty Backbone) GreenBraid reverse destination vector pGBY1r - Eco31I - PaqCI -sfGFP- PaqCI - Eco31I
Depositing lab: Alexis Maizel. Depositing organization: Universitaet Heidelberg. Publication: GreenGate 2.0: Backwards compatible addons for assembly of complex transcriptional units and their stacking with GreenGate. Piepers M, Erbstein K, Reyes-Hernandez J, Song C, Tessi T, Petrasiunaite V, Faerber N, Distel K, Maizel A. PLoS One. 2023 Sep 8;18(9):e0290097. doi: 10.1371/journal.pone.0290097. eCollection 2023. PubMed 37682951.
Backbone
  Vector backbone: pCAMBIA
  Vector type: Plant Expression
  Selectable markers: sgGFP
Growth in bacteria
  Bacterial resistance: Spectinomycin, 50 μg/mL
  Growth temperature: 37°C
  Growth strain: DH5alpha
  Copy number: High Copy
Gene/Insert
  Gene/Insert name: None
Terms and licenses: Academic/Nonprofit Terms; Industry Terms: Not Available to Industry
How to cite: pMP122 was a gift from Alexis Maizel (Addgene plasmid # 207948 ; http://n2t.net/addgene:207948 ; RRID:Addgene_207948)
